>Addgene plasmid #14733 | pCGN R-Ras 38V, 63G | addgene partial sequence | sequence record 117523 | CMV-F 5'-CGCAAATGGGCGGTAGGCGTG-3'
CTATATAAGCAGAGCTCGTTTAGTGAACCGTCAGATCGCCTGGAGACGCCATCCACGCTGTTTTGACCTC
CATAGAAGACACCGGGACCGATCCAGCCTCCGGGGGATCTTGGTGGCGTGAAACTCCCGCACCTCTTCGG
CCAGCGCCTTGTAGAAGCGCGTATGGCTTCTAGCTATCCTTATGACGTGCCTGACTATGCCAGCCTGGGA
GGACCTTCTAGCGGATCCCATATGAGCTCTGGTGCTGCTTCCGGTACAGGTCGTGGTCGTCCACGTGGTG
GAGGTCCAGGTCCCGGGGACCCTCCGCCTAGCGAGACACACAAGCTTGTGGTCGTGGGTGGTGTCGGCGT
GGGCAAGAGCGCGCTGACCATCCAGTTCATCCAGTCCTACTTCGTGTCTGACTACGACCCCACTATTGGG
GACTCCTACACGAAGATCTGCAGTGTGGATGGCATCCCAGCCCGGCTGGACATCCTGGACACCGCGGGCC
AGGAAGAGTTCGGGGCCATGAGAGAGCAGTACATGCGTGCTGGCCACGGCTTCCTGCTGGTGTTCGCCAT
TAATGACCGGCAGAGTTTCAACGAGGTGGGCAAGCTCTTCACGCAGATTCTGCGGGTCAAGGACCGCGAC
GACTTCCCCGTTGTGTTGGTCGGGAACAAGGCAGATCTGGAGTCACAGCGCCAGGTCCCCCGATCAGAAG
CCTCTGCCTTCGGCGCCTCCCACCACGTAGCCTACTTTGAGGCCTCGGCCAAACTGCGTCTCAACGTGGA
CGAGGCTTTTGAGCAGCTGGTGCGGGCTGTCCGGAAATACCAGGAACAAGAGCTCCCACCGAGCCCTCCC
AGTGCCCCCAGGAAGAAGGGCGGGGGCTGCCCCTGCGTCCTCCTGTAGGATCCTGAGAACTTCAGGGTGA
GTTTGGGGACCCTTGATTGTTCTTTCTTTTTCGCTATTG
