[The description below was written by a language model from this plasmid's Addgene catalogue record.]
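Description:
pCGN R-Ras 38V, 63G is a mammalian expression plasmid built on the pCGN backbone (about 7.5 kb without insert) that carries a mutant form of human R-Ras (RRAS). It is maintained in E. coli as a high-copy plasmid under ampicillin selection. It also provides a hygromycin resistance marker, so stably transfected mammalian cell populations can be selected. The record does not give a feature table or name the promoter explicitly. The listed 5′ sequencing primer is a CMV forward primer, which suggests that the insert sits downstream of a CMV promoter.

The insert is roughly 680 bp and was cloned as a BamHI fragment, with both sites retained. Because the same enzyme flanks both ends, the cloning was non-directional, so orientation would have had to be checked. The backbone supplies an N-terminal HA epitope tag fused in frame to the R-Ras coding sequence, so the expressed protein can be detected or immunoprecipitated with anti-HA antibodies without needing an R-Ras-specific reagent.

The protein carries two substitutions, 38V and 63G. Valine at residue 38 of R-Ras corresponds to the well-known activating G12V change in H-Ras, which impairs GTP hydrolysis and holds the GTPase in its active state. Residue 63 lies in the region equivalent to the Ras effector-binding loop, so 63G probably acts as an effector-domain mutation in an activated background, although the record does not state the functional consequence. The plasmid belongs to a collection of Ras family expression vectors and is suited to transient or stable expression studies that dissect R-Ras signalling and its biological effects in mammalian cells.
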