Addgene plasmid #14733: pCGN R-Ras 38V, 63G
Depositing lab: Adrienne Cox. Depositing organization: University of North Carolina at Chapel Hill. Publication: Mammalian expression vectors for Ras family proteins: generation and use of expression constructs to analyze Ras family function. Fiordalisi JJ, Johnson RL 2nd, Ulku AS, Der CJ, Cox AD. Methods Enzymol. 2001;332:3-36. doi: 10.1016/s0076-6879(01)32189-4. PubMed 11305105.
Backbone
  Vector backbone: pCGN
  Backbone size w/o insert (bp): 7500
  Vector type: Mammalian Expression
  Selectable markers: Hygromycin
Growth in bacteria
  Bacterial resistance: Ampicillin, 100 μg/mL
  Growth temperature: 37°C
  Growth strain: DH5alpha
  Copy number: High Copy
Gene/Insert
  Gene/Insert name: R-ras
  Species: H. sapiens (human)
  Insert size (bp): 680
  Mutation: 38V, 63G
  Entrez Gene: RRAS (a.k.a. R-Ras)
  Tag / fusion protein: HA (N terminal on backbone)
  Cloning method: Restriction Enzyme; 5′ cloning site BamHI (not destroyed); 3′ cloning site BamHI (not destroyed)
  Sequencing primers: 5′ CMV-F
Terms and licenses: Academic/Nonprofit Terms; Industry Terms: Not Available to Industry
How to cite: pCGN R-Ras 38V, 63G was a gift from Adrienne Cox (Addgene plasmid # 14733 ; http://n2t.net/addgene:14733 ; RRID:Addgene_14733)
